>Addgene plasmid #36306 | USP19-Flag/pRK5 | addgene partial sequence | sequence record 46606 | SP6 5'-ATTTAGGTGACACTATAG-3'
TCCACTCCCAGGTCCAACTGCACCTCGGTTCTATCGATTGAATTCACCATGTCTGGCGGGGCCAGTGCCA
CAGGCCCAAGGAGAGGGCCCCCAGGACTGGAGGACACCACTAGTAAGAAGAAGCAGAAGGATCGAGCAAA
CCAGGAGAGCAAGGATGGAGATCCTAGGAAAGAGACAGGGTCTCGATATGTTGCCCAGGCTGGTCTTGAA
CCTCTGGCCTCAGGTGATCCTTCTGCCTCAGCCTCCCATGCAGCTGGGATCACAGGCTCACGCCACCGTA
CCCGGCTGTTCTTTCCTTCATCGTCAGGGTCAGCATCCACTCCTCAAGAGGAGCAGACCAAAGAGGGAGC
TTGTGAAGACCCTCATGATCTCTTGGCTACTCCCACTCCAGAGTTGTTGCTCGATTGGAGGCAGAGTGCA
GAAGAGGTGATTGTCAAGCTTCGTGTGGGAGTAGGTCCCCTGCAGCTGGAGGATGTAGATGCTGCTTTCA
CAGATACAGACTGTGTGGTGCGGTTTGCAGGTGGTCAGCAGTGGGGTGGTGTCTTCTATGCTGAGATAAA
AAGCTCTTGTGCTAAAGTGCAAACCCGCAAGGGCAGTCTCCTGCACCTGACACTGCCCAAAAAGGTGCCT
ATGCTCACGTGGCCCTCCCTCCTGGTTGAGGCTGATGAACAGCTTTGCATACCACCGCTGAACTCCCAAA
CCTGCCTCCTGGGCTCAGAGGAGAATTTAGCCCCTTTGGCAGGAGAGAAAGCAGTGCCTCCCGGGAATGA
CCCAGTCTCTCCAGCCATGGTCCGGAGCAGAAACCCTGGGAAAGATGACTGTGCCAAGGAGGAGATGGCA
GTGGCAGCAGATGCTGCAACCTTGGTGGATGAGCCCGAGTCGATGGTGAACCTGGCGTTTGTCAAGAATG
ACTCGTATGAGAA
