>Addgene plasmid #36306 | USP19-Flag/pRK5 | addgene partial sequence | sequence record 46836 | SV40pA-R 5'-GAAATTTGTGATGCTATTGC-3'
AGTTGGGCCATGGCGGCCAAGCTTCTGCAGGTCGAGCGGCCGCCTACTTGTCATCGTCGTCCTTGTAGTC
GAGTCTCCAGCGACTCTGGGATACCAGAGGATAGAACACGTTGAGCACGAGGGCCACCAAAGCCGCCACG
GTGCCCAGGACAAAGTACCGGAGGCAGCCCTCATCTGGTGTGGTAGGGCCACGTGGTAGGGGGCCCACCC
AGTCTTGGGGCCCCCAGGGACCCAGGGGCCCAGACCCCTCAGGCACCGGCTCCTCCTCAGCCTCCAGCTC
CTGCCAAATCCGGGAAGCCTGGCTGGCAGCAGCCTCAGCTGCAGGGCCTAGGTCTGGGTGGTGCTCAGAG
TGACCTGCCCTGGGGGGCCTCTCCACAGGAGAGTTCCGCCGGCGGTAGAAGAGTACATAGGCATAACGCG
TCACAACCTGGCTCTCGTCTACCGTTGTCACTGTGCTGTCATCAAACAAGCGCCAGCCCACGTCACTGCG
CTGACTGCTACGATCATTGGGCAGGCGTGCACAGGCAGTGTAGTGGCCACCAATCATGCCTCCATAGTGG
TTGATGACAGCATATAGATCGTAGCTGGGCAGCTGCTCCTCTTTCTGACCAATGCAGAACTTGCTCAGGT
CCAGGTTCCTAACAGGGAACTCCACCAAGTCATTGATCTTGTCACGCCAGATAAAACTACGAAAGGAGAA
GCGCTTGAGCTGCACGATGAGAACATTTGGCAGGCGCCATAGCAACAGCTGCTTGGAGGCCTCACGGTGC
TGTTTGCACTGTGGGCAGTACCAGGCCTCCTCGGGTGCCAGCACCTCAGGCCGTGTGAAGAG
