[The description below was written by a language model from this plasmid's Addgene catalogue record.]
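Description:
USP19-Flag/pRK5 is a mammalian expression plasmid built on the pRK5 backbone and carrying the human ubiquitin specific peptidase 19 gene (USP19, also known as KIAA0891 or ZMYND9). The plasmid is propagated in E. coli under ampicillin selection. The record lists its copy number as unknown and names no origin of replication. It also lists no mammalian selection marker, which suggests use mainly by transient transfection, although the record does not say so explicitly.

The USP19 coding sequence was inserted by restriction cloning between EcoRI at the 5′ end and XhoI at the 3′ end; whether these sites survived cloning is not recorded. Transcription is driven by the CMV promoter, a strong constitutive promoter active in a wide range of mammalian cell lines. The listed 3′ sequencing primer anneals in an SV40 polyadenylation region, implying that this signal terminates the transcript downstream of the insert. A FLAG epitope supplied by the backbone is fused to the C terminus of USP19, so the overexpressed protein can be detected by immunoblotting or immunofluorescence and recovered by anti-FLAG immunoprecipitation without needing a USP19-specific antibody.

USP19 is a deubiquitinating enzyme, and the associated publication concerns its role in regulating the stability of the apoptosis inhibitors c-IAP1 and c-IAP2. The construct is therefore suited to overexpressing tagged USP19 in cultured mammalian cells, for example to study its interactions with candidate substrates and its effects on their ubiquitination and turnover. No feature table accompanies the record, so details beyond these catalogue fields cannot be confirmed.
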