Addgene plasmid #36306: USP19-Flag/pRK5
Depositing lab: Xiaolu Yang. Depositing organization: University of Pennsylvania. Publication: The USP19 deubiquitinase regulates the stability of c-IAP1 and c-IAP2. Mei Y, Hahn AA, Hu S, Yang X. J Biol Chem. 2011 Oct 14;286(41):35380-7. Epub 2011 Aug 17. 10.1074/jbc.M111.282020 PubMed 21849505.
Backbone
  Vector backbone: pRK5
  Vector type: Mammalian Expression
Growth in bacteria
  Bacterial resistance: Ampicillin, 100 μg/mL
  Growth temperature: 37°C
  Growth strain: DH5alpha
  Copy number: Unknown
Gene/Insert
  Gene/Insert name: ubiquitin specific peptidase 19 (alt names: USP19; KIAA0891)
  Species: H. sapiens (human)
  Entrez Gene: USP19 (a.k.a. ZMYND9)
  Promoter: CMV
  Tag / fusion protein: FLAG (C terminal on backbone)
  Cloning method: Restriction Enzyme; 5′ cloning site EcoRI (unknown if destroyed); 3′ cloning site XhoI (unknown if destroyed)
  Sequencing primers: 5′ CMV-F; 3′ SV40pA-R
Terms and licenses: Academic/Nonprofit Terms; Industry Terms: Not Available to Industry
How to cite: USP19-Flag/pRK5 was a gift from Xiaolu Yang (Addgene plasmid # 36306 ; http://n2t.net/addgene:36306 ; RRID:Addgene_36306)
